Addgene plasmid #235685: pCDH-CMV-V5-RFP-SLMAP (isoform r)
Purpose: Express RFP tagged SLMAP gene in mammalian cells using the CMV promoter
Depositing lab: Duojia Pan. Depositing organization: University of Texas Southwestern Medical Center. Publication: Multiphase coalescence mediates Hippo pathway activation. Wang L, Choi K, Su T, Li B, Wu X, Zhang R, Driskill JH, Li H, Lei H, Guo P, Chen EH, Zheng Y, Pan D. Cell. 2022 Nov 10;185(23):4376-4393.e18. doi: 10.1016/j.cell.2022.09.036. Epub 2022 Oct 31. PubMed 36318920.
Backbone
  Vector backbone: pCDH-CMV-MCS-EF1-Puro
  Vector type: Mammalian Expression, Lentiviral
Growth in bacteria
  Bacterial resistance: Ampicillin, 100 μg/mL
  Growth temperature: 37°C
  Growth strain: NEB Stable
  Copy number: High Copy
Gene/Insert
  Gene/Insert name: SLMAP
  Species: H. sapiens (human)
  Entrez Gene: SLMAP (a.k.a. SLAP)
  Tag / fusion protein: V5-RFP (N terminal on insert)
  Cloning method: Gibson Cloning
Terms and licenses: Academic/Nonprofit Terms; Industry Terms: Not Available to Industry
How to cite: pCDH-CMV-V5-RFP-SLMAP (isoform r) was a gift from Duojia Pan (Addgene plasmid # 235685 ; http://n2t.net/addgene:235685 ; RRID:Addgene_235685)
