[The description below was written by a language model from this plasmid's Addgene catalogue record and pLannotate feature annotations shown in this document.]
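Description:
pCDH-CMV-V5-RFP-SLMAP (isoform r) is a 10.5 kb HIV-1-based lentiviral transfer and mammalian expression plasmid built on the pCDH-CMV-MCS-EF1-Puro backbone. In bacteria it is maintained through a high-copy ColE1/pUC-type origin and selected with ampicillin via the β-lactamase gene. The viral portion follows a third-generation layout. An RSV promoter fused to a truncated 5' LTR drives genomic RNA production in packaging cells. It is followed by the Ψ packaging signal with a gag fragment, the Rev response element for Rev-dependent nuclear export, and the cPPT/CTS. A WPRE sits ahead of the truncated 3' LTR to enhance transcript expression, and an SV40 poly(A) signal and SV40 origin lie downstream of the LTR.

The payload is human SLMAP (sarcolemma-associated protein), designated isoform r and inserted by Gibson cloning. It carries an N-terminal V5 epitope followed by a red fluorescent protein, which the sequence annotation identifies as mScarlet-I, a rapidly maturing monomer. The fusion is expressed from the CMV immediate early enhancer/promoter. The annotation tool labels the SLMAP reading frame as a fragment relative to the reference protein, which would be consistent with an alternative isoform, although the record does not define the isoform further. A second cassette uses the EF-1α core promoter with an HTLV-1 LTR-derived element to express puromycin N-acetyltransferase, allowing selection of transfected or transduced cells.

The construct can be used by transient transfection or packaged into lentivirus for stable expression. The fusion allows live imaging of SLMAP localization through red fluorescence and detection or pulldown through V5. The associated publication concerns Hippo pathway activation through multiphase coalescence.
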