Features (pLannotate 1.2.2; 30 found; start..end, strand, type, name):
      6..232     +  promoter       RSV promoter: Rous sarcoma virus enhancer/promoter
    233..413     +  LTR            5' LTR (truncated): truncated 5' long terminal repeat (LTR) from HIV-1
    460..585     +  misc_feature   HIV-1 Ψ: packaging signal of human immunodeficiency virus type 1
    569..907     +  CDS            HIV-1 gag (fragment): gag protein from human immunodeficiency virus 1; gag
   1078..1311    +  misc_feature   RRE: The Rev response element (RRE) of HIV-1 allows for Rev-dependent mRNA export from the nucleus to the cytoplasm.
   1688..1788    +  CDS            Rev (fragment): human immunodeficiency virus 1 (HIV-1) Rev protein; rev; enhances nuclear export of unspliced and incompletely spliced viral mRNAs
   1807..1923    +  misc_feature   cPPT/CTS: central polypurine tract and central termination sequence of HIV-1
   1936..2012    +  enhancer       CMV enhancer (fragment): human cytomegalovirus immediate early enhancer
   2013..2216    +  promoter       CMV promoter: human cytomegalovirus (CMV) immediate early promoter
   2302..2343    +  CDS            V5 tag: epitope tag from simian virus 5
   2368..3060    +  CDS            mScarlet-I: mScarlet-I is a basic (constitutively fluorescent) red fluorescent protein published in 2016, derived from synthetic construct. It is reported to be a rapidly-maturing monomer with moderate acid sensitivity.
   3085..5361    +  CDS            SLMAP (fragment): SLMAP_HUMAN - Also known as KIAA1601, SLAP. Experimental evidence at protein level: Swiss-Prot protein existence level 1. May play a role during myoblast fusion. From Homo sapiens (Human).
   5487..5698    +  promoter       EF-1α core promoter: core promoter for human elongation factor EF-1α
   5711..5979    +  LTR            5' LTR (truncated): truncated 5' long terminal repeat (LTR) from human T-cell leukemia virus (HTLV) type 1
   6006..6605    +  CDS            PuroR: puromycin N-acetyltransferase; pac from Streptomyces alboniger; confers resistance to puromycin
   6612..7200    +  misc_feature   WPRE: woodchuck hepatitis virus posttranscriptional regulatory element
   7195..7302    +  CDS            nef (fragment): NEF_SIVS4 - Experimental evidence at protein level: Swiss-Prot protein existence level 1. Interferes with TCR signaling from the cell membrane. Interacts with CD247/TCRZ (TCR zeta chain) and exert potent down- regulation of cell surface TCR/CD3 complexes. From Simian immunodeficiency virus (isolate F236/smH4) (SIV-sm) (Simian immunodeficiency virus sooty mangabey monkey).
   7327..7507    +  LTR            5' LTR (truncated): truncated 5' long terminal repeat (LTR) from HIV-1
   7579..7700    +  polyA_signal   SV40 poly(A) signal: SV40 polyadenylation signal
   7740..7875    +  rep_origin     SV40 ori: SV40 origin of replication
   7932..7948    -  protein_bind   lac operator: The lac repressor binds to the lac operator to inhibit transcription in E. coli. This inhibition can be relieved by adding lactose or isopropyl-β-D-thiogalactopyranoside (IPTG). lac repressor encoded by lacI
   7956..7986    -  promoter       lac promoter: promoter for the E. coli lac operon
   8001..8022    -  protein_bind   CAP binding site: CAP binding activates transcription in the presence of cAMP. E. coli catabolite activator protein
   8035..8127    -  CDS            lacI (fragment): lac repressor; lacI; The lac repressor binds to the lac operator to inhibit transcription in E. coli. This inhibition can be relieved by adding lactose or isopropyl-β-D-thiogalactopyranoside (IPTG).
   8310..8898    -  rep_origin     ori: high-copy-number ColE1/pMB1/pBR322/pUC origin of replication
   9069..9929    -  CDS            AmpR: β-lactamase; bla; confers resistance to ampicillin, carbenicillin, and related antibiotics
   9930..10034   -  promoter       AmpR promoter: bla
  10129..10164   +  CDS            rop (fragment): Rop protein, which maintains plasmids at low copy number; rop
  10266..10365   +  misc_feature   bom (fragment): basis of mobility region from pBR322
  10371..10525   -  CDS            lacZα (fragment): LacZα fragment of β-galactosidase; lacZ fragment
>Addgene plasmid #235685 | pCDH-CMV-V5-RFP-SLMAP (isoform r) | addgene full sequence | sequence record 470305 | Addgene NGS Result
ACGCGTGTAGTCTTATGCAATACTCTTGTAGTCTTGCAACATGGTAACGATGAGTTAGCAACATGCCTTA
CAAGGAGAGAAAAAGCACCGTGCATGCCGATTGGTGGAAGTAAGGTGGTACGATCGTGCCTTATTAGGAA
GGCAACAGACGGGTCTGACATGGATTGGACGAACCACTGAATTGCCGCATTGCAGAGATATTGTATTTAA
GTGCCTAGCTCGATACATAAACGGGTCTCTCTGGTTAGACCAGATCTGAGCCTGGGAGCTCTCTGGCTAA
CTAGGGAACCCACTGCTTAAGCCTCAATAAAGCTTGCCTTGAGTGCTTCAAGTAGTGTGTGCCCGTCTGT
TGTGTGACTCTGGTAACTAGAGATCCCTCAGACCCTTTTAGTCAGTGTGGAAAATCTCTAGCAGTGGCGC
CCGAACAGGGACTTGAAAGCGAAAGGGAAACCAGAGGAGCTCTCTCGACGCAGGACTCGGCTTGCTGAAG
CGCGCACGGCAAGAGGCGAGGGGCGGCGACTGGTGAGTACGCCAAAAATTTTGACTAGCGGAGGCTAGAA
GGAGAGAGATGGGTGCGAGAGCGTCAGTATTAAGCGGGGGAGAATTAGATCGCGATGGGAAAAAATTCGG
TTAAGGCCAGGGGGAAAGAAAAAATATAAATTAAAACATATAGTATGGGCAAGCAGGGAGCTAGAACGAT
TCGCAGTTAATCCTGGCCTGTTAGAAACATCAGAAGGCTGTAGACAAATACTGGGACAGCTACAACCATC
CCTTCAGACAGGATCAGAAGAACTTAGATCATTATATAATACAGTAGCAACCCTCTATTGTGTGCATCAA
AGGATAGAGATAAAAGACACCAAGGAAGCTTTAGACAAGATAGAGGAAGAGCAAAACAAAAGTAAGACCA
CCGCACAGCAAGCGGCCACTGATCTTCAGACCTGGAGGAGGAGATATGAGGGACAATTGGAGAAGTGAAT
TATATAAATATAAAGTAGTAAAAATTGAACCATTAGGAGTAGCACCCACCAAGGCAAAGAGAAGAGTGGT
GCAGAGAGAAAAAAGAGCAGTGGGAATAGGAGCTTTGTTCCTTGGGTTCTTGGGAGCAGCAGGAAGCACT
ATGGGCGCAGCGTCAATGACGCTGACGGTACAGGCCAGACAATTATTGTCTGGTATAGTGCAGCAGCAGA
ACAATTTGCTGAGGGCTATTGAGGCGCAACAGCATCTGTTGCAACTCACAGTCTGGGGCATCAAGCAGCT
CCAGGCAAGAATCCTGGCTGTGGAAAGATACCTAAAGGATCAACAGCTCCTGGGGATTTGGGGTTGCTCT
GGAAAACTCATTTGCACCACTGCTGTGCCTTGGAATGCTAGTTGGAGTAATAAATCTCTGGAACAGATTT
GGAATCACACGACCTGGATGGAGTGGGACAGAGAAATTAACAATTACACAAGCTTAATACACTCCTTAAT
TGAAGAATCGCAAAACCAGCAAGAAAAGAATGAACAAGAATTATTGGAATTAGATAAATGGGCAAGTTTG
TGGAATTGGTTTAACATAACAAATTGGCTGTGGTATATAAAATTATTCATAATGATAGTAGGAGGCTTGG
TAGGTTTAAGAATAGTTTTTGCTGTACTTTCTATAGTGAATAGAGTTAGGCAGGGATATTCACCATTATC
GTTTCAGACCCACCTCCCAACCCCGAGGGGACCCGACAGGCCCGAAGGAATAGAAGAAGAAGGTGGAGAG
AGAGACAGAGACAGATCCATTCGATTAGTGAACGGATCTCGACGGTATCGGTTAACTTTTAAAAGAAAAG
GGGGGATTGGGGGGTACAGTGCAGGGGAAAGAATAGTAGACATAATAGCAACAGACATACAAACTAAAGA
ATTACAAAAACAAATTACAAAATTCAAAATTTTATCGATACTAGTATTATGCCCAGTACATGACCTTATG
GGACTTTCCTACTTGGCAGTACATCTACGTATTAGTCATCGCTATTACCATGGTGATGCGGTTTTGGCAG
TACATCAATGGGCGTGGATAGCGGTTTGACTCACGGGGATTTCCAAGTCTCCACCCCATTGACGTCAATG
GGAGTTTGTTTTGGCACCAAAATCAACGGGACTTTCCAAAATGTCGTAACAACTCCGCCCCATTGACGCA
AATGGGCGGTAGGCGTGTACGGTGGGAGGTTTATATAAGCAGAGCTCGTTTAGTGAACCGTCAGATCGCC
TGGAGACGCCATCCACGCTGTTTTGACCTCCATAGAAGATTCTAGAGCTAGCGAATTCATGGGTAAGCCT
ATCCCTAACCCTCTCCTCGGTCTCGATTCTACGGGCGGTGGGTCGGGTGGAGGCTCAGTGAGCAAGGGCG
AGGCAGTGATCAAGGAGTTCATGCGGTTCAAGGTGCACATGGAGGGCTCCATGAACGGCCACGAGTTCGA
GATCGAGGGCGAGGGCGAGGGCCGCCCCTACGAGGGCACCCAGACCGCCAAGCTGAAGGTGACCAAGGGT
GGCCCCCTGCCCTTCTCCTGGGACATCCTGTCCCCTCAGTTCATGTACGGCTCCAGGGCCTTCATCAAGC
ACCCCGCCGACATCCCCGACTACTATAAGCAGTCCTTCCCCGAGGGCTTCAAGTGGGAGCGCGTGATGAA
CTTCGAGGACGGCGGCGCCGTGACCGTGACCCAGGACACCTCCCTGGAGGACGGCACCCTGATCTACAAG
GTGAAGCTCCGCGGCACCAACTTCCCTCCTGACGGCCCCGTAATGCAGAAGAAGACAATGGGCTGGGAAG
CGTCCACCGAGCGGTTGTACCCCGAGGACGGCGTGCTGAAGGGCGACATTAAGATGGCCCTGCGCCTGAA
GGACGGCGGCCGCTACCTGGCGGACTTCAAGACCACCTACAAGGCCAAGAAGCCCGTGCAGATGCCCGGC
GCCTACAACGTCGACCGCAAGTTGGACATCACCTCCCACAACGAGGACTACACCGTGGTGGAACAGTACG
AACGCTCCGAGGGCCGCCACTCCACCGGCGGCATGGACGAGCTGTACAAGGGTGGAGGCTCGGGGGGTGG
CTCGCCGTCAGCCTTGGCCATCTTCACTTGCCGCCCGAACTCGCACCCGTTTCAGGAGCGTCATGTCTAC
CTGGACGAGCCCATCAAAATCGGCCGCTCAGTGGCCCGCTGTCGACCAGCGCAGAATAATGCCACTTTTG
ATTGCAAAGTGCTATCAAGGAACCACGCTCTCGTCTGGTTTGATCACAAGACGGGCAAGTTTTATCTTCA
AGACACTAAAAGTAGTAATGGTACTTTTATAAATAGCCAGAGATTGAGTCGAGGCTCTGAAGAAAGTCCA
CCATGTGAAATTCTTTCCGGTGACATTATCCAGTTTGGAGTAGACGTGACAGAGAATACACGGAAAGTTA
CCCATGGGTGTATTGTTTCCACAATAAAACTTTTTCTACCAGATGGTATGGAAGCCCGGCTCCGCTCAGA
TGTCATCCATGCACCATTACCAAGTCCTGTTGACAAAGTTGCTGCTAACACTCCAAGTATGTACTCTCAG
GAACTATTCCAGCTTTCTCAGTATCTACAGGAGGCCTTACATCGGGAACAAATGTTGGAACAGAAGTTAG
CCACGCTTCAGCGGCTACTAGCCATCACCCAAGAGGCTTCAGATACCAGTTGGCAGGCTTTAATAGATGA
AGATAGACTCTTATCACGGTTAGAAGTTATGGGAAACCAATTACAGGCATGCTCCAAAAATCAAACAGAA
GATAGTTTACGAAAGGAACTTATAGCATTACAAGAGGATAAACATAACTATGAGACAACAGCCAAAGAGT
CCCTGAGGCGGGTTCTTCAGGAGAAAATTGAAGTGGTTAGAAAACTTTCAGAAGTTGAGCGAAGTCTGAG
TAATACTGAAGATGAATGTACCCATCTGAAAGAAATGAATGAAAGGACTCAGGAAGAATTAAGAGAATTA
GCCAACAAATATAATGGAGCAGTTAATGAGATTAAAGATTTATCTGATAAATTAAAGGTAGCAGAGGGAA
AACAAGAGGAAATCCAACAGAAGGGACAGGCTGAGAAAAAAGAATTACAACATAAAATAGATGAAATGGA
AGAAAAAGAACAGGAGCTCCAGGCAAAAATAGAAGCTTTGCAAGCTGATAATGATTTCACCAATGAAAGG
CTAACAGCTTTACAAGAGAAGCTGATCGTCGAAGGGCATCTAACCAAAGCGGTAGAAGAAACAAAGCTTT
CAAAAGAAAATCAGACAAGAGCAAAAGAATCTGATTTTTCAGATACTCTGAGTCCAAGCAAGGAAAAAAG
CAGTGACGACACTACAGACGCCCAAATGGATGAGCAAGACCTAAATGAGCCTCTTGCCAAAGTGTCCCTT
TTAAAAGATGACTTGCAGGGTGCACAGTCAGAAATTGAGGCAAAGCAAGAAATACAGCATCTTCGAAAGG
AATTGATCGAAGCCCAGGAGCTAGCTAGAACAAGTAAACAAAAATGCTTTGAACTTCAAGCTCTTTTGGA
AGAAGAAAGAAAAGCCTATCGAAATCAAGTTGAGGAATCCACTAAACAAATACAGGTTCTTCAAGCCCAA
TTGCAGAGGTTACACATCGATACTGAGAATCTCCGGGAGGAGAAGGACAGTGAAATCACAAGTACTAGAG
ATGAATTGCTTAGTGCCCGAGATGAAATTTTGCTCCTTCATCAAGCAGCAGCAAAGGTTGCCTCTGAGCG
GGACACTGACATTGCTTCTTTACAAGAAGAGCTTAAGAAGGTGAGAGCTGAGCTTGAGCGGTGGCGGAAA
GCAGCGTCTGAATATGAGAAAGAAATCACAAGTCTGCAAAACAGTTTTCAGCTTAGATGTCAACAGTGTG
AGGACCAGCAGAGAGAAGAAGCAACAAGGTTGCAAGGTGAACTAGAGAAGTTGAGAAAGGAATGGAATGC
ATTGGAAACCGAATGCCATTCTCTAAAAAGGGAAAATGTTTTGCTATCATCAGAACTGCAACGGCAAGAA
AAAGAATTGCACAATTCTCAGAAGCAGAGTTTAGAGCTTACCAGTGATCTCAGCATCCTTCAAATGTCTA
GGAAAGAACTTGAGAATCAAGTGGGATCCTTGAAAGAACAGCATCTTCGGGATTCAGCTGATTTAAAAAC
TCTTCTCAGTAAGGCAGAAAACCAAGCAAAGGATGTGCAGAAAGAGTATGAAAAGACACAGACTGTACTC
TCAGAACTGAAGTTGAAGTTTGAAATGACTGAGCAGGAAAAGCAGTCAATCACAGATGAGCTCAAACAGT
GTAAAAACAACCTGAAGCTGCTCCGAGAGAAAGGAAATAATCCTTCCATATTACAACCCGTCCCAGCCGT
ATTCATCGGCCTATTCCTGGCTTTCCTGTTTTGGTGTTTCGGTCCATTGTGGTAGGCGGCCGCGAAGGAT
CTGCGATCGCTCCGGTGCCCGTCAGTGGGCAGAGCGCACATCGCCCACAGTCCCCGAGAAGTTGGGGGGA
GGGGTCGGCAATTGAACGGGTGCCTAGAGAAGGTGGCGCGGGGTAAACTGGGAAAGTGATGTCGTGTACT
GGCTCCGCCTTTTTCCCGAGGGTGGGGGAGAACCGTATATAAGTGCAGTAGTCGCCGTGAACGTTCTTTT
TCGCAACGGGTTTGCCGCCAGAACACAGCTGAAGCTTCGAGGGGCTCGCATCTCTCCTTCACGCGCCCGC
CGCCCTACCTGAGGCCGCCATCCACGCCGGTTGAGTCGCGTTCTGCCGCCTCCCGCCTGTGGTGCCTCCT
GAACTGCGTCCGCCGTCTAGGTAAGTTTAAAGCTCAGGTCGAGACCGGGCCTTTGTCCGGCGCTCCCTTG
GAGCCTACCTAGACTCAGCCGGCTCTCCACGCTTTGCCTGACCCTGCTTGCTCAACTCTACGTCTTTGTT
TCGTTTTCTGTTCTGCGCCGTTACAGATCCAAGCTGTGACCGGCGCCTACGCTAGATGACCGAGTACAAG
CCCACGGTGCGCCTCGCCACCCGCGACGACGTCCCCAGGGCCGTACGCACCCTCGCCGCCGCGTTCGCCG
ACTACCCCGCCACGCGCCACACCGTCGATCCGGACCGCCACATCGAGCGGGTCACCGAGCTGCAAGAACT
CTTCCTCACGCGCGTCGGGCTCGACATCGGCAAGGTGTGGGTCGCGGACGACGGCGCCGCGGTGGCGGTC
TGGACCACGCCGGAGAGCGTCGAAGCGGGGGCGGTGTTCGCCGAGATCGGCCCGCGCATGGCCGAGTTGA
GCGGTTCCCGGCTGGCCGCGCAGCAACAGATGGAAGGCCTCCTGGCGCCGCACCGGCCCAAGGAGCCCGC
GTGGTTCCTGGCCACCGTCGGCGTCTCGCCCGACCACCAGGGCAAGGGTCTGGGCAGCGCCGTCGTGCTC
CCCGGAGTGGAGGCGGCCGAGCGCGCCGGGGTGCCCGCCTTCCTGGAGACCTCCGCGCCCCGCAACCTCC
CCTTCTACGAGCGGCTCGGCTTCACCGTCACCGCCGACGTCGAGGTGCCCGAAGGACCGCGCACCTGGTG
CATGACCCGCAAGCCCGGTGCCTGAGTCGACAATCAACCTCTGGATTACAAAATTTGTGAAAGATTGACT
GGTATTCTTAACTATGTTGCTCCTTTTACGCTATGTGGATACGCTGCTTTAATGCCTTTGTATCATGCTA
TTGCTTCCCGTATGGCTTTCATTTTCTCCTCCTTGTATAAATCCTGGTTGCTGTCTCTTTATGAGGAGTT
GTGGCCCGTTGTCAGGCAACGTGGCGTGGTGTGCACTGTGTTTGCTGACGCAACCCCCACTGGTTGGGGC
ATTGCCACCACCTGTCAGCTCCTTTCCGGGACTTTCGCTTTCCCCCTCCCTATTGCCACGGCGGAACTCA
TCGCCGCCTGCCTTGCCCGCTGCTGGACAGGGGCTCGGCTGTTGGGCACTGACAATTCCGTGGTGTTGTC
GGGGAAATCATCGTCCTTTCCTTGGCTGCTCGCCTGTGTTGCCACCTGGATTCTGCGCGGGACGTCCTTC
TGCTACGTCCCTTCGGCCCTCAATCCAGCGGACCTTCCTTCCCGCGGCCTGCTGCCGGCTCTGCGGCCTC
TTCCGCGTCTTCGCCTTCGCCCTCAGACGAGTCGGATCTCCCTTTGGGCCGCCTCCCCGCCTGGTACCTT
TAAGACCAATGACTTACAAGGCAGCTGTAGATCTTAGCCACTTTTTAAAAGAAAAGGGGGGACTGGAAGG
GCTAATTCACTCCCAACGAAGATAAGATCTGCTTTTTGCTTGTACTGGGTCTCTCTGGTTAGACCAGATC
TGAGCCTGGGAGCTCTCTGGCTAACTAGGGAACCCACTGCTTAAGCCTCAATAAAGCTTGCCTTGAGTGC
TTCAAGTAGTGTGTGCCCGTCTGTTGTGTGACTCTGGTAACTAGAGATCCCTCAGACCCTTTTAGTCAGT
GTGGAAAATCTCTAGCAGTAGTAGTTCATGTCATCTTATTATTCAGTATTTATAACTTGCAAAGAAATGA
ATATCAGAGAGTGAGAGGAACTTGTTTATTGCAGCTTATAATGGTTACAAATAAAGCAATAGCATCACAA
ATTTCACAAATAAAGCATTTTTTTCACTGCATTCTAGTTGTGGTTTGTCCAAACTCATCAATGTATCTTA
TCATGTCTGGCTCTAGCTATCCCGCCCCTAACTCCGCCCATCCCGCCCCTAACTCCGCCCAGTTCCGCCC
ATTCTCCGCCCCATGGCTGACTAATTTTTTTTATTTATGCAGAGGCCGAGGCCGCCTCGGCCTCTGAGCT
ATTCCAGAAGTAGTGAGGAGGCTTTTTTGGAGGCCTAGACTTTTGCAGAGACCAAATTCGTAATCATGTC
ATAGCTGTTTCCTGTGTGAAATTGTTATCCGCTCACAATTCCACACAACATACGAGCCGGAAGCATAAAG
TGTAAAGCCTGGGGTGCCTAATGAGTGAGCTAACTCACATTAATTGCGTTGCGCTCACTGCCCGCTTTCC
AGTCGGGAAACCTGTCGTGCCAGCTGCATTAATGAATCGGCCAACGCGCGGGGAGAGGCGGTTTGCGTAT
TGGGCGCTCTTCCGCTTCCTCGCTCACTGACTCGCTGCGCTCGGTCGTTCGGCTGCGGCGAGCGGTATCA
GCTCACTCAAAGGCGGTAATACGGTTATCCACAGAATCAGGGGATAACGCAGGAAAGAACATGTGAGCAA
AAGGCCAGCAAAAGGCCAGGAACCGTAAAAAGGCCGCGTTGCTGGCGTTTTTCCATAGGCTCCGCCCCCC
TGACGAGCATCACAAAAATCGACGCTCAAGTCAGAGGTGGCGAAACCCGACAGGACTATAAAGATACCAG
GCGTTTCCCCCTGGAAGCTCCCTCGTGCGCTCTCCTGTTCCGACCCTGCCGCTTACCGGATACCTGTCCG
CCTTTCTCCCTTCGGGAAGCGTGGCGCTTTCTCATAGCTCACGCTGTAGGTATCTCAGTTCGGTGTAGGT
CGTTCGCTCCAAGCTGGGCTGTGTGCACGAACCCCCCGTTCAGCCCGACCGCTGCGCCTTATCCGGTAAC
TATCGTCTTGAGTCCAACCCGGTAAGACACGACTTATCGCCACTGGCAGCAGCCACTGGTAACAGGATTA
GCAGAGCGAGGTATGTAGGCGGTGCTACAGAGTTCTTGAAGTGGTGGCCTAACTACGGCTACACTAGAAG
AACAGTATTTGGTATCTGCGCTCTGCTGAAGCCAGTTACCTTCGGAAAAAGAGTTGGTAGCTCTTGATCC
GGCAAACAAACCACCGCTGGTAGCGGTGGTTTTTTTGTTTGCAAGCAGCAGATTACGCGCAGAAAAAAAG
GATCTCAAGAAGATCCTTTGATCTTTTCTACGGGGTCTGACGCTCAGTGGAACGAAAACTCACGTTAAGG
GATTTTGGTCATGAGATTATCAAAAAGGATCTTCACCTAGATCCTTTTAAATTAAAAATGAAGTTTTAAA
TCAATCTAAAGTATATATGAGTAAACTTGGTCTGACAGTTACCAATGCTTAATCAGTGAGGCACCTATCT
CAGCGATCTGTCTATTTCGTTCATCCATAGTTGCCTGACTCCCCGTCGTGTAGATAACTACGATACGGGA
GGGCTTACCATCTGGCCCCAGTGCTGCAATGATACCGCGAGACCCACGCTCACCGGCTCCAGATTTATCA
GCAATAAACCAGCCAGCCGGAAGGGCCGAGCGCAGAAGTGGTCCTGCAACTTTATCCGCCTCCATCCAGT
CTATTAATTGTTGCCGGGAAGCTAGAGTAAGTAGTTCGCCAGTTAATAGTTTGCGCAACGTTGTTGCCAT
TGCTACAGGCATCGTGGTGTCACGCTCGTCGTTTGGTATGGCTTCATTCAGCTCCGGTTCCCAACGATCA
AGGCGAGTTACATGATCCCCCATGTTGTGCAAAAAAGCGGTTAGCTCCTTCGGTCCTCCGATCGTTGTCA
GAAGTAAGTTGGCCGCAGTGTTATCACTCATGGTTATGGCAGCACTGCATAATTCTCTTACTGTCATGCC
ATCCGTAAGATGCTTTTCTGTGACTGGTGAGTACTCAACCAAGTCATTCTGAGAATAGTGTATGCGGCGA
CCGAGTTGCTCTTGCCCGGCGTCAATACGGGATAATACCGCGCCACATAGCAGAACTTTAAAAGTGCTCA
TCATTGGAAAACGTTCTTCGGGGCGAAAACTCTCAAGGATCTTACCGCTGTTGAGATCCAGTTCGATGTA
ACCCACTCGTGCACCCAACTGATCTTCAGCATCTTTTACTTTCACCAGCGTTTCTGGGTGAGCAAAAACA
GGAAGGCAAAATGCCGCAAAAAAGGGAATAAGGGCGACACGGAAATGTTGAATACTCATACTCTTCCTTT
TTCAATATTATTGAAGCATTTATCAGGGTTATTGTCTCATGAGCGGATACATATTTGAATGTATTTAGAA
AAATAAACAAATAGGGGTTCCGCGCACATTTCCCCGAAAAGTGCCACCTGACGTCTAAGAAACCATTATT
ATCATGACATTAACCTATAAAAATAGGCGTATCACGAGGCCCTTTCGTCTCGCGCGTTTCGGTGATGACG
GTGAAAACCTCTGACACATGCAGCTCCCGGAGACGGTCACAGCTTGTCTGTAAGCGGATGCCGGGAGCAG
ACAAGCCCGTCAGGGCGCGTCAGCGGGTGTTGGCGGGTGTCGGGGCTGGCTTAACTATGCGGCATCAGAG
CAGATTGTACTGAGAGTGCACCATATGCGGTGTGAAATACCGCACAGATGCGTAAGGAGAAAATACCGCA
TCAGGCGCCATTCGCCATTCAGGCTGCGCAACTGTTGGGAAGGGCGATCGGTGCGGGCCTCTTCGCTATT
ACGCCAGCTGGCGAAAGGGGGATGTGCTGCAAGGCGATTAAGTTGGGTAACGCCAGGGTTTTCCCAGTCA
CGACGTTGTAAAACGACGGCCAGTGCCAAGCTG
